Addgene plasmid #161887: pDest-669 (attR4-attR3)
Purpose: (Empty Backbone) Multisite Gateway (attR4-attR3) vector for lentivirus production
Depositing lab: Dominic Esposito. Depositing organization: National Cancer Institute (NCI). Publication: Combinatorial assembly of clone libraries using site-specific recombination. Wall VE, Garvey LA, Mehalko JL, Procter LV, Esposito D. Methods Mol Biol. 2014;1116:193-208. doi: 10.1007/978-1-62703-764-8_14. PubMed 24395366.
Backbone
  Vector backbone: pFUGW
  Vector type: Lentiviral
  Selectable markers: Hygromycin
Growth in bacteria
  Bacterial resistance: Chloramphenicol and Ampicillin, 25 & 100 μg/mL
  Growth temperature: 30°C
  Growth strain: DB3.1
  Copy number: High Copy
Gene/Insert
  Gene/Insert name: None
Terms and licenses: Academic/Nonprofit Terms; Industry Terms: Not Available to Industry
How to cite: pDest-669 (attR4-attR3) was a gift from Dominic Esposito (Addgene plasmid # 161887 ; http://n2t.net/addgene:161887 ; RRID:Addgene_161887)
