[The description below was written by a language model from this plasmid's Addgene catalogue record and pLannotate feature annotations shown in this document.]
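Description:
pDest-669 (attR4-attR3) is an empty lentiviral destination vector for Multisite Gateway cloning, built on the pFUGW backbone and intended for producing lentivirus that carries user-assembled expression cassettes. In bacteria it replicates from a high-copy ColE1/pUC-type origin and carries an ampicillin resistance gene on the backbone, with an f1 origin also present. The Gateway cassette adds chloramphenicol resistance and the ccdB gyrase toxin, which is why the plasmid is maintained under dual selection in a ccdB-tolerant strain (DB3.1).

The viral portion follows a third-generation layout. An RSV promoter drives a truncated HIV-1 5' LTR, followed by the Ψ packaging signal with a gag fragment, the Rev response element for Rev-dependent nuclear export, and the cPPT/CTS. Downstream lies the Gateway cassette, bounded by an attR4-type site (the automated annotation labels it as attB4/attR1) and attR3, enclosing ccdB and CmR in reverse orientation. An LR reaction replaces this cassette with elements from compatible entry clones, and loss of ccdB provides counterselection for recombinants. No promoter is annotated immediately upstream of the cassette, so the promoter for the gene of interest is presumably supplied by one of the entry clones, though the record does not say so explicitly.

After the cassette come a WPRE to enhance transcript expression, a mouse PGK promoter driving hygromycin resistance for selecting transduced mammalian cells, a truncated 3' LTR (labelled as a 5' LTR by the annotation), and an SV40 polyadenylation signal and origin. The vector is suited to combinatorial assembly of promoter, tag and gene combinations for stable lentiviral expression.
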