Features (pLannotate 1.2.2; 34 found; start..end, strand, type, name):
      1..105     +  promoter       AmpR promoter: bla
    106..966     +  CDS            AmpR: β-lactamase; bla; confers resistance to ampicillin, carbenicillin, and related antibiotics
   1137..1725    +  rep_origin     ori: high-copy-number ColE1/pMB1/pBR322/pUC origin of replication
   1908..2000    +  CDS            lacI (fragment): lac repressor; lacI; The lac repressor binds to the lac operator to inhibit transcription in E. coli. This inhibition can be relieved by adding lactose or isopropyl-β-D-thiogalactopyranoside (IPTG).
   2013..2034    +  protein_bind   CAP binding site: CAP binding activates transcription in the presence of cAMP. E. coli catabolite activator protein
   2049..2079    +  promoter       lac promoter: promoter for the E. coli lac operon
   2087..2103    +  protein_bind   lac operator: The lac repressor binds to the lac operator to inhibit transcription in E. coli. This inhibition can be relieved by adding lactose or isopropyl-β-D-thiogalactopyranoside (IPTG). lac repressor encoded by lacI
   2148..2166    +  promoter       T3 promoter: promoter for bacteriophage T3 RNA polymerase
   2194..2420    +  promoter       RSV promoter: Rous sarcoma virus enhancer/promoter
   2421..2601    +  LTR            5' LTR (truncated): truncated 5' long terminal repeat (LTR) from HIV-1
   2648..2773    +  misc_feature   HIV-1 Ψ: packaging signal of human immunodeficiency virus type 1
   2757..3120    +  CDS            HIV-1 gag (fragment): gag protein from human immunodeficiency virus 1; gag
   3266..3499    +  misc_feature   RRE: The Rev response element (RRE) of HIV-1 allows for Rev-dependent mRNA export from the nucleus to the cytoplasm.
   3876..3976    +  CDS            Rev (fragment): human immunodeficiency virus 1 (HIV-1) Rev protein; rev; enhances nuclear export of unspliced and incompletely spliced viral mRNAs
   3995..4111    +  misc_feature   cPPT/CTS: central polypurine tract and central termination sequence of HIV-1
   4123..4143    +  protein_bind   attB4: mutant version of attB; core recombination site for the Gateway® BP reaction BP Clonase™
   4127..4246    +  protein_bind   attR1: mutant version of attR; recombination site for the Gateway® LR reaction LR Clonase™
   4287..4592    -  CDS            ccdB: CcdB, a bacterial toxin that poisons DNA gyrase; ccdB; Plasmids containing the ccdB gene cannot be propagated in standard E. coli strains.
   4597..4755    -  CDS            ccdA (fragment): CCDA_ECO57 - Also known as H, letA. Experimental evidence at protein level: Swiss-Prot protein existence level 1. Antitoxin component of a type II toxin-antitoxin (TA) system which inhibits the post-segregational killing (PSK) of plasmid-free cells, also referred to as a plasmid addiction system. Binds to and blocks the activity of CcdB; will also remove bound CcdB protein from the CcdB-GyrA complex by forming a CcdA-CcdB complex, a process termed rejuvenation. Functions as a transcriptional corepressor for the ccdAB operon, repression also requires CcdB (By similarity). From Escherichia coli
   4912..5592    -  CDS            CmR: chloramphenicol acetyltransferase confers resistance to chloramphenicol
   5593..5622    -  promoter       cat promoter (fragment): promoter of the E. coli cat gene encoding chloramphenicol acetyltransferase
   5646..5676    -  promoter       lac UV5 promoter: E. coli lac promoter with an "up" mutation
   5701..5824    -  protein_bind   attR3: mutant version of attR; recombination site for the Gateway® LR reaction LR Clonase™
   5843..6431    +  misc_feature   WPRE: woodchuck hepatitis virus posttranscriptional regulatory element
   6487..6986    +  promoter       PGK promoter: mouse phosphoglycerate kinase 1 promoter
   7004..8029    +  CDS            HygR: aminoglycoside phosphotransferase from E. coli; aph(4)-Ia; confers resistance to hygromycin
   8047..8325    +  CDS            yokD (fragment): YOKD_BACSU - Experimental evidence at protein level: Swiss-Prot protein existence level 1. May contribute to antibiotic resistance. From Bacillus subtilis (strain 168).
   8333..8470    +  CDS            nef (fragment): NEF_HV1LA - Experimental evidence at protein level: Swiss-Prot protein existence level 1. Extracellular Nef protein targets CD4(+) T-lymphocytes for apoptosis by interacting with CXCR4 surface receptors. From Human immunodeficiency virus type 1 group M subtype B (isolate Lai) (HIV-1).
   8456..8636    +  LTR            5' LTR (truncated): truncated 5' long terminal repeat (LTR) from HIV-1
   8708..8829    +  polyA_signal   SV40 poly(A) signal: SV40 polyadenylation signal
   8869..9004    +  rep_origin     SV40 ori: SV40 origin of replication
   9025..9043    -  promoter       T7 promoter: promoter for bacteriophage T7 RNA polymerase
   9051..9206    +  CDS            lacZα (fragment): LacZα fragment of β-galactosidase; lacZ fragment
   9211..9639    +  rep_origin     f1 ori (sequence partly withheld): f1 bacteriophage origin of replication; arrow indicates direction of (+) strand synthesis
>Addgene plasmid #161887 | pDest-669 (attR4-attR3) | addgene full sequence | sequence record 327163 | Addgene NGS Result
CGCGGAACCCCTATTTGTTTATTTTTCTAAATACATTCAAATATGTATCCGCTCATGAGACAATAACCCT
GATAAATGCTTCAATAATATTGAAAAAGGAAGAGTATGAGTATTCAACATTTCCGTGTCGCCCTTATTCC
CTTTTTTGCGGCATTTTGCCTTCCTGTTTTTGCTCACCCAGAAACGCTGGTGAAAGTAAAAGATGCTGAA
GATCAGTTGGGTGCACGAGTGGGTTACATCGAACTGGATCTCAACAGCGGTAAGATCCTTGAGAGTTTTC
GCCCCGAAGAACGTTTTCCAATGATGAGCACTTTTAAAGTTCTGCTATGTGGCGCGGTATTATCCCGTAT
TGACGCCGGGCAAGAGCAACTCGGTCGCCGCATACACTATTCTCAGAATGACTTGGTTGAGTACTCACCA
GTCACAGAAAAGCATCTTACGGATGGCATGACAGTAAGAGAATTATGCAGTGCTGCCATAACCATGAGTG
ATAACACTGCGGCCAACTTACTTCTGACAACGATCGGAGGACCGAAGGAGCTAACCGCTTTTTTGCACAA
CATGGGGGATCATGTAACTCGCCTTGATCGTTGGGAACCGGAGCTGAATGAAGCCATACCAAACGACGAG
CGTGACACCACGATGCCTGTAGCAATGGCAACAACGTTGCGCAAACTATTAACTGGCGAACTACTTACTC
TAGCTTCCCGGCAACAATTAATAGACTGGATGGAGGCGGATAAAGTTGCAGGACCACTTCTGCGCTCGGC
CCTTCCGGCTGGCTGGTTTATTGCTGATAAATCTGGAGCCGGTGAGCGTGGGTCTCGCGGTATCATTGCA
GCACTGGGGCCAGATGGTAAGCCCTCCCGTATCGTAGTTATCTACACGACGGGGAGTCAGGCAACTATGG
ATGAACGAAATAGACAGATCGCTGAGATAGGTGCCTCACTGATTAAGCATTGGTAACTGTCAGACCAAGT
TTACTCATATATACTTTAGATTGATTTAAAACTTCATTTTTAATTTAAAAGGATCTAGGTGAAGATCCTT
TTTGATAATCTCATGACCAAAATCCCTTAACGTGAGTTTTCGTTCCACTGAGCGTCAGACCCCGTAGAAA
AGATCAAAGGATCTTCTTGAGATCCTTTTTTTCTGCGCGTAATCTGCTGCTTGCAAACAAAAAAACCACC
GCTACCAGCGGTGGTTTGTTTGCCGGATCAAGAGCTACCAACTCTTTTTCCGAAGGTAACTGGCTTCAGC
AGAGCGCAGATACCAAATACTGTTCTTCTAGTGTAGCCGTAGTTAGGCCACCACTTCAAGAACTCTGTAG
CACCGCCTACATACCTCGCTCTGCTAATCCTGTTACCAGTGGCTGCTGCCAGTGGCGATAAGTCGTGTCT
TACCGGGTTGGACTCAAGACGATAGTTACCGGATAAGGCGCAGCGGTCGGGCTGAACGGGGGGTTCGTGC
ACACAGCCCAGCTTGGAGCGAACGACCTACACCGAACTGAGATACCTACAGCGTGAGCTATGAGAAAGCG
CCACGCTTCCCGAAGGGAGAAAGGCGGACAGGTATCCGGTAAGCGGCAGGGTCGGAACAGGAGAGCGCAC
GAGGGAGCTTCCAGGGGGAAACGCCTGGTATCTTTATAGTCCTGTCGGGTTTCGCCACCTCTGACTTGAG
CGTCGATTTTTGTGATGCTCGTCAGGGGGGCGGAGCCTATGGAAAAACGCCAGCAACGCGGCCTTTTTAC
GGTTCCTGGCCTTTTGCTGGCCTTTTGCTCACATGTTCTTTCCTGCGTTATCCCCTGATTCTGTGGATAA
CCGTATTACCGCCTTTGAGTGAGCTGATACCGCTCGCCGCAGCCGAACGACCGAGCGCAGCGAGTCAGTG
AGCGAGGAAGCGGAAGAGCGCCCAATACGCAAACCGCCTCTCCCCGCGCGTTGGCCGATTCATTAATGCA
GCTGGCACGACAGGTTTCCCGACTGGAAAGCGGGCAGTGAGCGCAACGCAATTAATGTGAGTTAGCTCAC
TCATTAGGCACCCCAGGCTTTACACTTTATGCTTCCGGCTCGTATGTTGTGTGGAATTGTGAGCGGATAA
CAATTTCACACAGGAAACAGCTATGACCATGATTACGCCAAGCGCGCAATTAACCCTCACTAAAGGGAAC
AAAAGCTGGAGCTGCAAGCTTAATGTAGTCTTATGCAATACTCTTGTAGTCTTGCAACATGGTAACGATG
AGTTAGCAACATGCCTTACAAGGAGAGAAAAAGCACCGTGCATGCCGATTGGTGGAAGTAAGGTGGTACG
ATCGTGCCTTATTAGGAAGGCAACAGACGGGTCTGACATGGATTGGACGAACCACTGAATTGCCGCATTG
CAGAGATATTGTATTTAAGTGCCTAGCTCGATACATAAACGGGTCTCTCTGGTTAGACCAGATCTGAGCC
TGGGAGCTCTCTGGCTAACTAGGGAACCCACTGCTTAAGCCTCAATAAAGCTTGCCTTGAGTGCTTCAAG
TAGTGTGTGCCCGTCTGTTGTGTGACTCTGGTAACTAGAGATCCCTCAGACCCTTTTAGTCAGTGTGGAA
AATCTCTAGCAGTGGCGCCCGAACAGGGACTTGAAAGCGAAAGGGAAACCAGAGGAGCTCTCTCGACGCA
GGACTCGGCTTGCTGAAGCGCGCACGGCAAGAGGCGAGGGGCGGCGACTGGTGAGTACGCCAAAAATTTT
GACTAGCGGAGGCTAGAAGGAGAGAGATGGGTGCGAGAGCGTCAGTATTAAGCGGGGGAGAATTAGATCG
CGATGGGAAAAAATTCGGTTAAGGCCAGGGGGAAAGAAAAAATATAAATTAAAACATATAGTATGGGCAA
GCAGGGAGCTAGAACGATTCGCAGTTAATCCTGGCCTGTTAGAAACATCAGAAGGCTGTAGACAAATACT
GGGACAGCTACAACCATCCCTTCAGACAGGATCAGAAGAACTTAGATCATTATATAATACAGTAGCAACC
CTCTATTGTGTGCATCAAAGGATAGAGATAAAAGACACCAAGGAAGCTTTAGACAAGATAGAGGAAGAGC
AAAACAAAAGTAAGACCACCGCACAGCAAGCGGCCGCTGATCTTCAGACCTGGAGGAGGAGATATGAGGG
ACAATTGGAGAAGTGAATTATATAAATATAAAGTAGTAAAAATTGAACCATTAGGAGTAGCACCCACCAA
GGCAAAGAGAAGAGTGGTGCAGAGAGAAAAAAGAGCAGTGGGAATAGGAGCTTTGTTCCTTGGGTTCTTG
GGAGCAGCAGGAAGCACTATGGGCGCAGCGTCAATGACGCTGACGGTACAGGCCAGACAATTATTGTCTG
GTATAGTGCAGCAGCAGAACAATTTGCTGAGGGCTATTGAGGCGCAACAGCATCTGTTGCAACTCACAGT
CTGGGGCATCAAGCAGCTCCAGGCAAGAATCCTGGCTGTGGAAAGATACCTAAAGGATCAACAGCTCCTG
GGGATTTGGGGTTGCTCTGGAAAACTCATTTGCACCACTGCTGTGCCTTGGAATGCTAGTTGGAGTAATA
AATCTCTGGAACAGATTTGGAATCACACGACCTGGATGGAGTGGGACAGAGAAATTAACAATTACACAAG
CTTAATACACTCCTTAATTGAAGAATCGCAAAACCAGCAAGAAAAGAATGAACAAGAATTATTGGAATTA
GATAAATGGGCAAGTTTGTGGAATTGGTTTAACATAACAAATTGGCTGTGGTATATAAAATTATTCATAA
TGATAGTAGGAGGCTTGGTAGGTTTAAGAATAGTTTTTGCTGTACTTTCTATAGTGAATAGAGTTAGGCA
GGGATATTCACCATTATCGTTTCAGACCCACCTCCCAACCCCGAGGGGACCCGACAGGCCCGAAGGAATA
GAAGAAGAAGGTGGAGAGAGAGACAGAGACAGATCCATTCGATTAGTGAACGGATCTCGACGGTATCGGT
TAACTTTTAAAAGAAAAGGGGGGATTGGGGGGTACAGTGCAGGGGAAAGAATAGTAGACATAATAGCAAC
AGACATACAAACTAAAGAATTACAAAAACAAATTACAAAATTCAAAATTTTATCGTCCAGATCAACTTTG
TATAGAAAAGTTGAACGAGAAACGTAAAATGATATAAATATCAATATATTAAATTAGATTTTGCATAAAA
AACAGACTACATAATACTGTAAAACACAACATATCCAGTCACTATGGTCGACCTGCAGACTGGCTGTGTA
TAAGGGAGCCTGACATTTATATTCCCCAGAACATCAGGTTAATGGCGTTTTTGATGTCATTTTCGCGGTG
GCTGAGATCAGCCACTTCTTCCCCGATAACGGAGACCGGCACACTGGCCATATCGGTGGTCATCATGCGC
CAGCTTTCATCCCCGATATGCACCACCGGGTAAAGTTCACGGGGGACTTTATCTGACAGCAGACGTGCAC
TGGCCAGGGGGATCACCATCCGTCGCCCGGGCGTGTCAATAATATCACTCTGTACATCCACAAACAGACG
ATAACGGCTCTCTCTTTTATAGGTGTAAACCTTAAACTGCATTTCACCAGCCCCTGTTCTCGTCGGCAAA
AGAGCCGTTCATTTCAATAAACCGGGCGACCTCAGCCATCCCTTCCTGATTTTCCGCTTTCCAGCGTTCG
GCACGCAGACGACGGGCTTCATTCTGCATGGTTGTGCTTACCGAACCGGAGATATTGACATCATATATGC
CTTGAGCAACTGATAGCTGTCGCTGTCAACTGTCACTGTAATACGCTGCTTCATAGCATACCTCTTTTTG
ACATACTTCGGGTATACATATCAGTATATATTCTTATACCGCAAAAATCAGCGCGCAAATACGCATACTG
TTATCTGGCTTTTAGTAAGCCGGATCCTCTAGATTACGCCCCGCCTGCCACTCATCGCAGTACTGTTGTA
ATTCATTAAGCATTCTGCCGACATGGAAGCCATCACAAACGGCATGATGAACCTGAATCGCCAGCGGCAT
CAGCACCTTGTCGCCTTGCGTATAATATTTGCCCATGGTGAAAACGGGGGCGAAGAAGTTGTCCATATTG
GCCACGTTTAAATCAAAACTGGTGAAACTCACCCAGGGATTGGCTGAGACGAAAAACATATTCTCAATAA
ACCCTTTAGGGAAATAGGCCAGGTTTTCACCGTAACACGCCACATCTTGCGAATATATGTGTAGAAACTG
CCGGAAATCGTCGTGGTATTCACTCCAGAGCGATGAAAACGTTTCAGTTTGCTCATGGAAAACGGTGTAA
CAAGGGTGAACACTATCCCATATCACCAGCTCACCGTCTTTCATTGCCATACGGAATTCCGGATGAGCAT
TCATCAGGCGGGCAAGAATGTGAATAAAGGCCGGATAAAACTTGTGCTTATTTTTCTTTACGGTCTTTAA
AAAGGCCGTAATATCCAGCTGAACGGTCTGGTTATAGGTACATTGAGCAACTGACTGAAATGCCTCAAAA
TGTTCTTTACGATGCCATTGGGATATATCAACGGTGGTATATCCAGTGATTTTTTTCTCCATTTTAGCTT
CCTTAGCTCCTGAAAATCTCGACGGATCCTAACTCAAAATCCACACATTATACGAGCCGGAAGCATAAAG
TGTAAAGCCTGGGGTGCCTAATGCGGCCGCCATAGTGACTGGATATGTTGTGTTTTACAGTATTATGTAG
TCTGTTTTTTATGCAAAATCTAATTTAATATATTGATATTTATATCATTTTACGTTTCTCGTTCAACTTT
ATTATACATAGTTGATGTGGCGGCCGCTCGACAATCAACCTCTGGATTACAAAATTTGTGAAAGATTGAC
TGGTATTCTTAACTATGTTGCTCCTTTTACGCTATGTGGATACGCTGCTTTAATGCCTTTGTATCATGCT
ATTGCTTCCCGTATGGCTTTCATTTTCTCCTCCTTGTATAAATCCTGGTTGCTGTCTCTTTATGAGGAGT
TGTGGCCCGTTGTCAGGCAACGTGGCGTGGTGTGCACTGTGTTTGCTGACGCAACCCCCACTGGTTGGGG
CATTGCCACCACCTGTCAGCTCCTTTCCGGGACTTTCGCTTTCCCCCTCCCTATTGCCACGGCGGAACTC
ATCGCCGCCTGCCTTGCCCGCTGCTGGACAGGGGCTCGGCTGTTGGGCACTGACAATTCCGTGGTGTTGT
CGGGGAAGCTGACGTCCTTTCCATGGCTGCTCGCCTGTGTTGCCACCTGGATTCTGCGCGGGACGTCCTT
CTGCTACGTCCCTTCGGCCCTCAATCCAGCGGACCTTCCTTCCCGCGGCCTGCTGCCGGCTCTGCGGCCT
CTTCCGCGTCTTCGCCTTCGCCCTCAGACGAGTCGGATCTCCCTTTGGGCCGCCTCCCCGCCTGGAATTC
TGCAGATATCCGGACTAGTGATCTCTCGAGGTTAACGAATTCTACCGGGTAGGGGAGGCGCTTTTCCCAA
GGCAGTCTGGAGCATGCGCTTTAGCAGCCCCGCTGGGCACTTGGCGCTACACAAGTGGCCTCTGGCCTCG
CACACATTCCACATCCACCGGTAGGCGCCAACCGGCTCCGTTCTTTGGTGGCCCCTTCGCGCCACCTTCT
ACTCCTCCCCTAGTCAGGAAGTTCCCCCCCGCCCCGCAGCTCGCGTCGTGCAGGACGTGACAAATGGAAG
TAGCACGTCTCACTAGTCTCGTGCAGATGGACAGCACCGCTGAGCAATGGAAGCGGGTAGGCCTTTGGGG
CAGCGGCCAATAGCAGCTTTGCTCCTTCGCTTTCTGGGCTCAGAGGCTGGGAAGGGGTGGGTCCGGGGGC
GGGCTCAGGGGNNGGCTCAGGGGCGGGGCGGGCGCCCGAAGGTCCTCCGGAGGCCCGGCATTCTGCACGC
TTCAAAAGCGCACGTCTGCCGCGCTGTTCTCCTCTTCCTCATCTCCGGGCCTTTCGACCTGCATCCCGCC
ACCATGAAAAAGCCTGAACTCACCGCGACGTCTGTCGAGAAGTTTCTGATCGAAAAGTTCGACAGCGTCT
CCGACCTGATGCAGCTCTCGGAGGGCGAAGAATCTCGTGCTTTCAGCTTCGATGTAGGAGGGCGTGGATA
TGTCCTGCGGGTAAATAGCTGCGCCGATGGTTTCTACAAAGATCGTTATGTTTATCGGCACTTTGCATCG
GCCGCGCTCCCGATTCCGGAAGTGCTTGACATTGGGGAATTCAGCGAGAGCCTGACCTATTGCATCTCCC
GCCGTGCACAGGGTGTCACGTTGCAAGACCTGCCTGAAACCGAACTGCCCGCTGTTCTGCAGCCGGTCGC
GGAGGCCATGGATGCGATCGCTGCGGCCGATCTTAGCCAGACGAGCGGGTTCGGCCCATTCGGACCGCAA
GGAATCGGTCAATACACTACATGGCGTGATTTCATATGCGCGATTGCTGATCCCCATGTGTATCACTGGC
AAACTGTGATGGACGACACCGTCAGTGCGTCCGTCGCGCAGGCTCTCGATGAGCTGATGCTTTGGGCCGA
GGACTGCCCCGAAGTCCGGCACCTCGTGCACGCGGATTTCGGCTCCAACAATGTCCTGACGGACAATGGC
CGCATAACAGCGGTCATTGACTGGAGCGAGGCGATGTTCGGGGATTCCCAATACGAGGTCGCCAACATCT
TCTTCTGGAGGCCGTGGTTGGCTTGTATGGAGCAGCAGACGCGCTACTTCGAGCGGAGGCATCCGGAGCT
TGCAGGATCGCCGCGGCTCCGGGCGTATATGCTCCGCATTGGTCTTGACCAACTCTATCAGAGCTTGGTT
GACGGCAATTTCGATGATGCAGCTTGGGCGCAGGGTCGATGCGACGCAATCGTCCGATCCGGAGCCGGGA
CTGTCGGGCGTACACAAATCGCCCGCAGAAGCGCGGCCGTCTGGACCGATGGCTGTGTAGAAGTACTCGC
CGATAGTGGAAACCGACGCCCCAGCACTCGTCCGAGGGCAAAGGAATAGAGTAGATGCCGACCGAACAAG
AGCTGATTTCGAGAACGCCTCAGCCAGCAACTCGCGCGAGCCTAGCAAGGCAAATGCGAGAGAACGGCCT
TACGCTTGGTGGCACAGTTCTCGTCCACAGTTCGCTAAGCTCGCTCGGCTGGGTCGCGGGAGGGCCGGTC
GCAGTGATTCAGGCCCTTCTGGATTGTGTTGGTCCCCAGGGCACGATTGTCATGCCCACGCACTCGGGTG
ATCTGACTGATCCCGCAGATTGGAGATCGCCGCCCGTGCCTGCCGATTGGGTGCAGATCCGTCGAGGGCC
CGGTACCTTTAAGACCAATGACTTACAAGGCAGCTGTAGATCTTAGCCACTTTTTAAAAGAAAAGGGGGG
ACTGGAAGGGCTAGCTCACTCCCAACGAAGACAAGATCTGCTTTTTGCTTGTACTGGGTCTCTCTGGTTA
GACCAGATCTGAGCCTGGGAGCTCTCTGGCTAACTAGGGAACCCACTGCTTAAGCCTCAATAAAGCTTGC
CTTGAGTGCTTCAAGTAGTGTGTGCCCGTCTGTTGTGTGACTCTGGTAACTAGAGATCCCTCAGACCCTT
TTAGTCAGTGTGGAAAATCTCTAGCAGTAGTAGTTCATGTCATCTTATTATTCAGTATTTATAACTTGCA
AAGAAATGAATATCAGAGAGTGAGAGGAACTTGTTTATTGCAGCTTATAATGGTTACAAATAAAGCAATA
GCATCACAAATTTCACAAATAAAGCATTTTTTTCACTGCATTCTAGTTGTGGTTTGTCCAAACTCATCAA
TGTATCTTATCATGTCTGGCTCTAGCTATCCCGCCCCTAACTCCGCCCATCCCGCCCCTAACTCCGCCCA
GTTCCGCCCATTCTCCGCCCCATGGCTGACTAATTTTTTTTATTTATGCAGAGGCCGAGGCCGCCTCGGC
CTCTGAGCTATTCCAGAAGTAGTGAGGAGGCTTTTTTGGAGGCCTAGGGACGTACCCAATTCGCCCTATA
GTGAGTCGTATTACGCGCGCTCACTGGCCGTCGTTTTACAACGTCGTGACTGGGAAAACCCTGGCGTTAC
CCAACTTAATCGCCTTGCAGCACATCCCCCTTTCGCCAGCTGGCGTAATAGCGAAGAGGCCCGCACCGAT
CGCCCTTCCCAACAGTTGCGCAGCCTGAATGGCGAATGGG
[124 nt withheld, positions 9211-9334]
C
[91 nt withheld, positions 9336-9426]
A
[49 nt withheld, positions 9428-9476]
CCTTTGACGTTGGAGTCCACGTTCTTT
[37 nt withheld, positions 9504-9540]
ACCCTATCTCGGTCTATTCTTTTGATTTATAAGGGATTTTGCCGATTTCGGCCTATTGGTTAAAAAATGA
GCTGATTTAACAAAAATTTAACGCGAATTTTAACAAAATATTAACGCTTACAATTTAGGTGGCACTTTTC
GGGGAAATGTG
